>Addgene plasmid #180197 | pcDNA-FLAG-Co-NF-kB | addgene full sequence | sequence record 356614 | Addgene NGS Result
AATTTGTCCTTGCAGGAGCACACTGCAAATCTGCTCGCTATGGATGATTCAACAATGGCAGCTATGATAC
TGCATTCTGATGGACTGTCATTGTTCAGAGATATGGGTCTGTACAATTCCGTCTCTACGAGCCTGGATAT
TAGCGGTATTCCAAAATTTCCGCCACCGCCACAGCAGCCGCAACTTGCACAAGCGCCGCCTCGGAGAGGT
CACAACCAATCCAGCAGTAGCGATAGCCATAGCACACCATCACCCGGTTCCGTGCTCTTCTCCCCGAGCC
CGGCTTCTCAAGATATGAGCCTCCAGAGTCCGGAGCTGGGCCTCGTTGGGCTTACTGGCAACAGTAGGCT
GGCGTCAACGTCAGAGGCCGATGATATTCTGCTTGCGAATATACTGGGGCACCCAGTACGGTCAGTTAGT
GCAAATACATCAATGGTTGGTCTTCCGGATGACCTGGGATTCTCCCCCACGACCGGAATGGATCTCACAA
TCACGGCGACGAGTCCAGCGACGGCAGACTCATCCGCGTCAGCTACAGCCTTCCCTGCGGCGTCCCCGAT
AGCTTCACCTAGCGTCTCCACCAGCTCCGGGCCTGTAACTGTTGGCGGAACCAGCGCGGCCTTGGCCGCA
TTGACTCCGGACAGAATTAATAGGCTTCTTAGCGCAGCCGAGGCGGCAGCCGAAGGGGCGGCCACCCTCG
TTGAGGACCTTCTTATGGTCACGGAGGAGCCCGCGCAGTTCGCCCGATTCCGCTACATGAGCGAGCAGCG
AGAGAGATCTTTGGCCGGCGAGAACTCCTTCCCCACGCTTATGGTAAACCCTAAGTATGCCAGAGTGGTC
CCCGAGATGGCCCTCGTAACTGCTGTCCTGGTCACAAAAATGCCGGATCCCCACACTGGGAGGCAGCAGA
AGCATTGGCATCACCTTGGGGGCATACCTGCGGCTCCTCTGGAAGGGCCTCAACGCATAGCAAGGTTCGA
CAACATTGCTGTAATAATGGACAAGGCGAACAATAAGGATAAGGACAAATCAAAGGCACCCGTAAGATCT
AAAGACGATCAGCGATGTGTCAGGATAATGTTTGAACTTGTCTTTGTGTCAGGTAATACACAGTTCTATG
GCAGGGCAATCAGCCAACCAATCTACAACGCCAAATTGGCCATCACAAAGATTAGTCATAGCAGCGGGCC
CGTGACCGGTGGTAACGAGGTTATCATGTTGTGCAGTAAGATCAGAAAAGGCGTGACCGGGGTACGGATG
ACCGATCCAACCCAATGGTCAGTCCAGGCACCTAGCGGCTCTGCGTGGGAGTTGAATCCACAAACGCTGA
AGGCCGACTGCAATGTACCGGGCGCTAATCTTTTTTTCCATCATCAATATGCAGTCGTCCTGACGCTGCC
GCCCTACCACACGCAGACCATAACAGCCCCTGTCACCGTCAGGATCTCAATCTTGGACACTGACGATGAG
ACAGAGAGTCAATACGTTGAGTATACCTATTTGCCGGCCGAAGCGGCGGTGCGCAACGCAGAGCTGGCGG
CTCGGAAACGGAGACGGGATGATTCAATGAGAGATTTTATGGACCGCTTTGATGGGTCCGACGGTGGAAA
TGGCTCTGGGAGTGGCCGAGGTAACAACGGAGGACACGATGGCTCTGACGCTAACAATAACGGCCGAGGC
GGTGGCGGTGGGAGTTCTTCAAGTAAAGGCGGGGACGAACCGTTTAATTTTAATTCACTCATTCCAATGC
ACCAACACAAGCTTCATCAACTGGCGCTCTCCACGGTAAGGGCTGTGCAAGGGTTCGCGGCCAGTGGGGA
TGCACGGTATCTGTTGGCCTTGCATAGACAGTTGCTTGCAGCTCCGAACGAAAACGGTGACTCCCCGCTG
CACACAGCAGTAGCACAGGGTAATCTCAGATCTACTATGGCATTGCTCCCATTGCTTGCGGCAGAAGATC
TCCAAAGTGTGAACGACATGGGGGAAACTGTCTTGCATAGCGCTGTAATTGAGAAAAGGGCAGCCATAGC
TCGGCTGCTTCTGGTCGCTGGCGCAGATCTTGGCCAGAGTAATGCACGGAACTTTAATCGAAACAGCCTT
CACTACCTTGCCCGGCATGGAGATAGGGCGACTGCAATGGCTGTGTTCGGCGTTTTTGGCAGTGCGCAAG
CCCCACCAGCTAACACGAACACGCCCGCACAGGCACCGGCAGGCGAAACGAAGCCGAAACCAGCTGACTT
GAGACTGTTGGCAAGGATTCAGGCGCAGGCTATAAAAGCGCTCCTGGCCTGTGAACTCGAAACTGGGGCC
ACTCCCGCCCATTTGGCGATACGGGGTGGCCACTGGCACGTCTTTGAAGCGTGTGCTAAGTTGGCGGCAT
CAGCACCCATACCCAAAGCCGCTGGTTCTCTTCTTTCTATGGTCGCTGAAAAGAGTAGTGGACATAGTCT
GTTGCACTCCTGCGTCCTGGCCAATAATGAGCAGGCTGTTCGACTTCTTATAAATCTGGGGGCCTCTGGC
AACGCTAGGGACTTCGGGAAGAACACGCCACTTCACCTGGCCGCACGACAAGGACACATCGGCATAGCCG
CGCTGTTGGTAGAGGCAGGGGCTACCCTGAGTCTTAACGCCGTTAGCCAGACTCCCCTCGATGTTTTGAC
TTCAGAGGGTTCCGGATTGAGCAGAGATCAGCTCCGGGCATTGGTAGCAGTCCTCCGAGGCGAGCTCAAA
TATGCCGACATGCGCGGCCGGCCAACCCTCCGAATGCCGACTCACGCGGAGCTGCATAGCACGGCGGCCG
CACTCACTTCCGCCTCCCCAGGGGCAGTCTCACTGGCTGATTTCTACGCGGGCAAAAAGGCCTCAAGGAG
CCCCGCCCCTCTCGGTGCTTCCTCAAGTCTTCTTAGTAGTACTGGAGCTTCTGCGGCTGGCGCCTCTGCG
CCCACGATAGCGGCGGTGCATGCCGCGAGCGCAACACCGGTAGAGCGCACCAGCATGAACAATGACGATG
ATTACGTTCTCCTTGAGAAGGACGCGCCTTACCCTGTTGAGCAGCAGCCTCACGGGAAGCGCAACAAGCA
TTCTCACCACAGATTCACCCGGTCCAGTCACGGCTCACAGGATAAAGATGAGCTTAAAAAAGATAAGGAT
GACCCGAAAAAAGAAAAAGAGCCGAAGGAACTGTCAAAATTCACACTGAAAGAGGCGTTTGTGGACGGTA
CGAATTTTTGGGAACTTACTCGGAAATTCGCTGGGAAGAAGAAAATGGCTTCAGCAAGTACTGGCGAGAT
GGAGCCGTTGAGTCCGGAACGACCACTCAGTCCGACCAATGCGGGAAGTGGGGCTGCCTCACCTTTTAAC
CAAGCTAAGGAACAAGTTAGCCCCGGTGCTGTACCTCCAACAGGTCTTGAGAAGCTTGTCAACAAGCTCA
TGGACGCTTCAGAGGCTACCCTCTCAAGTCAACCAGCTGAGGCCGTGACGCCCGAACAGAAACTGGCTGA
AAAACTTGAAAAATTGGGACTGGCACCTGCGTCTACCACTAGTGCGCCGCCACCGCACCCAAAAGTTGCT
GCTCTGAATGCGCAGTCTGTCGAAGATGCGCGGAAGACTTCTACCCATGCCCTTTACTCCGTTGATTAAC
TCGAGCATGCATCTAGAGGGCCCTATTCTATAGTGTCACCTAAATGCTAGAGCTCGCTGATCAGCCTCGA
CTGTGCCTTCTAGTTGCCAGCCATCTGTTGTTTGCCCCTCCCCCGTGCCTTCCTTGACCCTGGAAGGTGC
CACTCCCACTGTCCTTTCCTAATAAAATGAGGAAATTGCATCGCATTGTCTGAGTAGGTGTCATTCTATT
CTGGGGGGTGGGGTGGGGCAGGACAGCAAGGGGGAGGATTGGGAAGACAATAGCAGGCATGCTGGGGATG
CGGTGGGCTCTATGGCTTCTGAGGCGGAAAGAACCAGCTGGGGCTCTAGGGGGTATCCCC
[124 nt withheld, positions 3981-4104]
C
[91 nt withheld, positions 4106-4196]
A
[49 nt withheld, positions 4198-4246]
CCTTTGACGTTGGAGTCCACGTTCTTT
[37 nt withheld, positions 4274-4310]
ACCCTATCTCGGTCTATTCTTTTGATTTATAAGGGATTTTGCCGATTTCGGCCTATTGGTTAAAAAATGA
GCTGATTTAACAAAAATTTAACGCGAATTAATTCTGTGGAATGTGTGTCAGTTAGGGTGTGGAAAGTCCC
CAGGCTCCCCAGCAGGCAGAAGTATGCAAAGCATGCATCTCAATTAGTCAGCAACCAGGTGTGGAAAGTC
CCCAGGCTCCCCAGCAGGCAGAAGTATGCAAAGCATGCATCTCAATTAGTCAGCAACCATAGTCCCGCCC
CTAACTCCGCCCATCCCGCCCCTAACTCCGCCCAGTTCCGCCCATTCTCCGCCCCATGGCTGACTAATTT
TTTTTATTTATGCAGAGGCCGAGGCCGCCTCTGCCTCTGAGCTATTCCAGAAGTAGTGAGGAGGCTTTTT
TGGAGGCCTAGGCTTTTGCAAAAAGCTCCCGGGAGCTTGTATATCCATTTTCGGATCTGATCAAGAGACA
GGATGAGGATCGTTTCGCATGATTGAACAAGATGGATTGCACGCAGGTTCTCCGGCCGCTTGGGTGGAGA
GGCTATTCGGCTATGACTGGGCACAACAGACAATCGGCTGCTCTGATGCCGCCGTGTTCCGGCTGTCAGC
GCAGGGGCGCCCGGTTCTTTTTGTCAAGACCGACCTGTCCGGTGCCCTGAATGAACTGCAGGACGAGGCA
GCGCGGCTATCGTGGCTGGCCACGACGGGCGTTCCTTGCGCAGCTGTGCTCGACGTTGTCACTGAAGCGG
GAAGGGACTGGCTGCTATTGGGCGAAGTGCCGGGGCAGGATCTCCTGTCATCTCACCTTGCTCCTGCCGA
GAAAGTATCCATCATGGCTGATGCAATGCGGCGGCTGCATACGCTTGATCCGGCTACCTGCCCATTCGAC
CACCAAGCGAAACATCGCATCGAGCGAGCACGTACTCGGATGGAAGCCGGTCTTGTCGATCAGGATGATC
TGGACGAAGAGCATCAGGGGCTCGCGCCAGCCGAACTGTTCGCCAGGCTCAAGGCGCGCATGCCCGACGG
CGAGGATCTCGTCGTGACCCATGGCGATGCCTGCTTGCCGAATATCATGGTGGAAAATGGCCGCTTTTCT
GGATTCATCGACTGTGGCCGGCTGGGTGTGGCGGACCGCTATCAGGACATAGCGTTGGCTACCCGTGATA
TTGCTGAAGAGCTTGGCGGCGAATGGGCTGACCGCTTCCTCGTGCTTTACGGTATCGCCGCTCCCGATTC
GCAGCGCATCGCCTTCTATCGCCTTCTTGACGAGTTCTTCTGAGCGGGACTCTGGGGTTCGAAATGACCG
ACCAAGCGACGCCCAACCTGCCATCACGAGATTTCGATTCCACCGCCGCCTTCTATGAAAGGTTGGGCTT
CGGAATCGTTTTCCGGGACGCCGGCTGGATGATCCTCCAGCGCGGGGATCTCATGCTGGAGTTCTTCGCC
CACCCCAACTTGTTTATTGCAGCTTATAATGGTTACAAATAAAGCAATAGCATCACAAATTTCACAAATA
AAGCATTTTTTTCACTGCATTCTAGTTGTGGTTTGTCCAAACTCATCAATGTATCTTATCATGTCTGTAT
ACCGTCGACCTCTAGCTAGAGCTTGGCGTAATCATGGTCATAGCTGTTTCCTGTGTGAAATTGTTATCCG
CTCACAATTCCACACAACATACGAGCCGGAAGCATAAAGTGTAAAGCCTGGGGTGCCTAATGAGTGAGCT
AACTCACATTAATTGCGTTGCGCTCACTGCCCGCTTTCCAGTCGGGAAACCTGTCGTGCCAGCTGCATTA
ATGAATCGGCCAACGCGCGGGGAGAGGCGGTTTGCGTATTGGGCGCTCTTCCGCTTCCTCGCTCACTGAC
TCGCTGCGCTCGGTCGTTCGGCTGCGGCGAGCGGTATCAGCTCACTCAAAGGCGGTAATACGGTTATCCA
CAGAATCAGGGGATAACGCAGGAAAGAACATGTGAGCAAAAGGCCAGCAAAAGGCCAGGAACCGTAAAAA
GGCCGCGTTGCTGGCGTTTTTCCATAGGCTCCGCCCCCCTGACGAGCATCACAAAAATCGACGCTCAAGT
CAGAGGTGGCGAAACCCGACAGGACTATAAAGATACCAGGCGTTTCCCCCTGGAAGCTCCCTCGTGCGCT
CTCCTGTTCCGACCCTGCCGCTTACCGGATACCTGTCCGCCTTTCTCCCTTCGGGAAGCGTGGCGCTTTC
TCATAGCTCACGCTGTAGGTATCTCAGTTCGGTGTAGGTCGTTCGCTCCAAGCTGGGCTGTGTGCACGAA
CCCCCCGTTCAGCCCGACCGCTGCGCCTTATCCGGTAACTATCGTCTTGAGTCCAACCCGGTAAGACACG
ACTTATCGCCACTGGCAGCAGCCACTGGTAACAGGATTAGCAGAGCGAGGTATGTAGGCGGTGCTACAGA
GTTCTTGAAGTGGTGGCCTAACTACGGCTACACTAGAAGAACAGTATTTGGTATCTGCGCTCTGCTGAAG
CCAGTTACCTTCGGAAAAAGAGTTGGTAGCTCTTGATCCGGCAAACAAACCACCGCTGGTAGCGGTGGTT
TTTTTGTTTGCAAGCAGCAGATTACGCGCAGAAAAAAAGGATCTCAAGAAGATCCTTTGATCTTTTCTAC
GGGGTCTGACGCTCAGTGGAACGAAAACTCACGTTAAGGGATTTTGGTCATGAGATTATCAAAAAGGATC
TTCACCTAGATCCTTTTAAATTAAAAATGAAGTTTTAAATCAATCTAAAGTATATATGAGTAAACTTGGT
CTGACAGTTACCAATGCTTAATCAGTGAGGCACCTATCTCAGCGATCTGTCTATTTCGTTCATCCATAGT
TGCCTGACTCCCCGTCGTGTAGATAACTACGATACGGGAGGGCTTACCATCTGGCCCCAGTGCTGCAATG
ATACCGCGAGACCCACGCTCACCGGCTCCAGATTTATCAGCAATAAACCAGCCAGCCGGAAGGGCCGAGC
GCAGAAGTGGTCCTGCAACTTTATCCGCCTCCATCCAGTCTATTAATTGTTGCCGGGAAGCTAGAGTAAG
TAGTTCGCCAGTTAATAGTTTGCGCAACGTTGTTGCCATTGCTACAGGCATCGTGGTGTCACGCTCGTCG
TTTGGTATGGCTTCATTCAGCTCCGGTTCCCAACGATCAAGGCGAGTTACATGATCCCCCATGTTGTGCA
AAAAAGCGGTTAGCTCCTTCGGTCCTCCGATCGTTGTCAGAAGTAAGTTGGCCGCAGTGTTATCACTCAT
GGTTATGGCAGCACTGCATAATTCTCTTACTGTCATGCCATCCGTAAGATGCTTTTCTGTGACTGGTGAG
TACTCAACCAAGTCATTCTGAGAATAGTGTATGCGGCGACCGAGTTGCTCTTGCCCGGCGTCAATACGGG
ATAATACCGCGCCACATAGCAGAACTTTAAAAGTGCTCATCATTGGAAAACGTTCTTCGGGGCGAAAACT
CTCAAGGATCTTACCGCTGTTGAGATCCAGTTCGATGTAACCCACTCGTGCACCCAACTGATCTTCAGCA
TCTTTTACTTTCACCAGCGTTTCTGGGTGAGCAAAAACAGGAAGGCAAAATGCCGCAAAAAAGGGAATAA
GGGCGACACGGAAATGTTGAATACTCATACTCTTCCTTTTTCAATATTATTGAAGCATTTATCAGGGTTA
TTGTCTCATGAGCGGATACATATTTGAATGTATTTAGAAAAATAAACAAATAGGGGTTCCGCGCACATTT
CCCCGAAAAGTGCCACCTGACGTCGACGGATCGGGAGATCTCCCGATCCCCTATGGTGCACTCTCAGTAC
AATCTGCTCTGATGCCGCATAGTTAAGCCAGTATCTGCTCCCTGCTTGTGTGTTGGAGGTCGCTGAGTAG
TGCGCGAGCAAAATTTAAGCTACAACAAGGCAAGGCTTGACCGACAATTGCATGAAGAATCTGCTTAGGG
TTAGGCGTTTTGCGCTGCTTCGCGATGTACGGGCCAGATATACGCGTTGACATTGATTATTGACTAGTTA
TTAATAGTAATCAATTACGGGGTCATTAGTTCATAGCCCATATATGGAGTTCCGCGTTACATAACTTACG
GTAAATGGCCCGCCTGGCTGACCGCCCAACGACCCCCGCCCATTGACGTCAATAATGACGTATGTTCCCA
TAGTAACGCCAATAGGGACTTTCCATTGACGTCAATGGGTGGAGTATTTACGGTAAACTGCCCACTTGGC
AGTACATCAAGTGTATCATATGCCAAGTACGCCCCCTATTGACGTCAATGACGGTAAATGGCCCGCCTGG
CATTATGCCCAGTACATGACCTTATGGGACTTTCCTACTTGGCAGTACATCTACGTATTAGTCATCGCTA
TTACCATGGTGATGCGGTTTTGGCAGTACATCAATGGGCGTGGATAGCGGTTTGACTCACGGGGATTTCC
AAGTCTCCACCCCATTGACGTCAATGGGAGTTTGTTTTGGCACCAAAATCAACGGGACTTTCCAAAATGT
CGTAACAACTCCGCCCCATTGACGCAAATGGGCGGTAGGCGTGTACGGTGGGAGGTCTATATAAGCAGAG
CTCTCTGGCTAACTAGAGAACCCACTGCTTACTGGCTTATCGAAATTAATACGACTCACTATAGGGAGAC
CCAAGCTTGGTACCATGGACTACAAGGACGACGATGACAAGTTAACACGTGCTGCAGATGCGAATTCAGA
CCTTTCTGAACTTTCCGGATGGGACCCG
Features (pLannotate 1.2.2; 21 found; start..end, strand, type, name):
   3667..3685    -  promoter       SP6 promoter: promoter for bacteriophage SP6 RNA polymerase
   3711..3935    +  polyA_signal   bGH poly(A) signal: bovine growth hormone polyadenylation signal
   3939..3960    +  promoter       SV40 promoter (fragment): SV40 enhancer and early promoter
   3981..4409    +  rep_origin     f1 ori (sequence partly withheld): f1 bacteriophage origin of replication; arrow indicates direction of (+) strand synthesis
   4423..4752    +  promoter       SV40 promoter: SV40 enhancer and early promoter
   4819..5610    +  CDS            neo: KKA2_KLEPN - Also known as kan, nptII. Experimental evidence at protein level: Swiss-Prot protein existence level 1. Resistance to kanamycin, neomycin, paromomycin, ribostamycin, butirosin and gentamicin B. From Klebsiella pneumoniae.
   5634..5792    +  CDS            ble (fragment): BLE_KLEPN - Experimental evidence at protein level: Swiss-Prot protein existence level 1. Binding protein with a strong affinity to the bleomycin family of antibiotics. Binds to CL990; an antimitotic-antibiotic compound. From Klebsiella pneumoniae.
   5787..5908    +  polyA_signal   SV40 poly(A) signal: SV40 polyadenylation signal
   5981..5997    -  protein_bind   lac operator: The lac repressor binds to the lac operator to inhibit transcription in E. coli. This inhibition can be relieved by adding lactose or isopropyl-β-D-thiogalactopyranoside (IPTG). lac repressor encoded by lacI
   6005..6035    -  promoter       lac promoter: promoter for the E. coli lac operon
   6050..6071    -  protein_bind   CAP binding site: CAP binding activates transcription in the presence of cAMP. E. coli catabolite activator protein
   6084..6176    -  CDS            lacI (fragment): lac repressor; lacI; The lac repressor binds to the lac operator to inhibit transcription in E. coli. This inhibition can be relieved by adding lactose or isopropyl-β-D-thiogalactopyranoside (IPTG).
   6359..6947    -  rep_origin     ori: high-copy-number ColE1/pMB1/pBR322/pUC origin of replication
   7118..7978    -  CDS            AmpR: β-lactamase; bla; confers resistance to ampicillin, carbenicillin, and related antibiotics
   7979..8083    -  promoter       AmpR promoter: bla
   8142..8194    -  misc_feature   bom (fragment): basis of mobility region from pBR322
   8349..8728    +  enhancer       CMV enhancer: human cytomegalovirus immediate early enhancer
   8729..8932    +  promoter       CMV promoter: human cytomegalovirus (CMV) immediate early promoter
   8928..8961    +  LTR            5' LTR (truncated) (fragment): truncated 5' long terminal repeat (LTR) from HIV-1
   8977..8995    +  promoter       T7 promoter: promoter for bacteriophage T7 RNA polymerase
   9021..9041    +  CDS            FLAG (fragment): FLAG® epitope tag, followed by an enterokinase cleavage site
