[The description below was written by a language model from this plasmid's Addgene catalogue record and pLannotate feature annotations shown in this document.]
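Description:
pcDNA-FLAG-Co-NF-kB is a mammalian expression plasmid of about 9.1 kb, built on a pcDNA-FLAG backbone, that drives production of the NF-kB protein of the unicellular protist Capsaspora owczarzaki in mammalian cells. It is maintained in E. coli through a high-copy ColE1/pUC-type origin and selected with ampicillin via the β-lactamase gene. An f1 origin is also present, which in principle permits single-stranded DNA production. For mammalian cells the backbone carries a neomycin phosphotransferase gene under the SV40 enhancer/early promoter with an SV40 polyadenylation signal, a cassette that can support G418 selection of stable transfectants.

The payload is a roughly 3.7 kb open reading frame encoding amino acids 2–1224 of Capsaspora NF-kB, codon optimized for human cells and inserted between EcoRI and XhoI sites that remain intact. The native initiator methionine is omitted because an N-terminal FLAG epitope is fused upstream, allowing detection or immunoprecipitation with anti-FLAG antibodies. Transcription comes from the human CMV immediate-early enhancer and promoter and is terminated by the bovine growth hormone polyadenylation signal. T7 and SP6 phage promoters flank the cloning region and can serve for in vitro transcription or as sequencing primer sites. The automated feature table does not annotate the insert itself, which corresponds to the unannotated region between the FLAG tag (near the end of the circular numbering) and the SP6 promoter. Short hits such as the HIV-1 LTR, ble, lacI and bom fragments are most likely backbone remnants or incidental matches rather than functional parts.

According to the record, the plasmid serves to express the tagged protist protein in mammalian cells, in the context of comparative work on the evolutionary diversification of NF-kB transcription factors.
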