Addgene plasmid #180197: pcDNA-FLAG-Co-NF-kB
Purpose: Expresses FLAG-tagged Capsaspora NF-kB protein in mammalian cells
Depositing lab: Thomas Gilmore. Depositing organization: Boston University Main Campus. Publication: Comparison of NF-kappaB from the protists Capsaspora owczarzaki and Acanthoeca spectabilis reveals extensive evolutionary diversification of this transcription factor. Williams LM, Sridhar S, Samaroo J, Peart J, Adindu EK, Addanki A, DiRusso CJ, Aguirre Carrion PJ, Rodriguez-Sastre N, Siggers T, Gilmore TD. Commun Biol. 2021 Dec 16;4(1):1404. doi: 10.1038/s42003-021-02924-2. PubMed 34916615.
Backbone
  Vector backbone: pcDNA-FLAG
  Backbone size w/o insert (bp): 5500
  Total vector size (bp): 9000
  Vector type: Mammalian Expression
Growth in bacteria
  Bacterial resistance: Ampicillin, 100 μg/mL
  Growth temperature: 30°C
  Growth strain: DH5alpha
  Copy number: High Copy
Gene/Insert
  Gene/Insert name: Co-NF-kB (alt name: Capsaspora NF-kB)
  Species: Capsaspora owczarzaki
  Insert size (bp): 3672
  Mutation: aa 2-1224
  Promoter: CMV
  Tag / fusion protein: FLAG-tagged fusion protein (N terminal on insert)
  Cloning method: Restriction Enzyme; 5′ cloning site EcoRI (not destroyed); 3′ cloning site XhoI (not destroyed)
  Sequencing primers: 5′ CMV promoter
Resource information
  A portion of this plasmid was derived from a plasmid made by: GenScript
Terms and licenses: Academic/Nonprofit Terms; Industry Terms: Not Available to Industry
Depositor comments: Codon optimized for human cell expression
How to cite: pcDNA-FLAG-Co-NF-kB was a gift from Thomas Gilmore (Addgene plasmid # 180197 ; http://n2t.net/addgene:180197 ; RRID:Addgene_180197)
